>Addgene plasmid #61728 | YFP-Parkin-IRES-zeo | addgene full sequence | sequence record 365716 | Addgene NGS Result
CTGAATATGGGCCAAACAGGATATCTGTGGTAAGCAGTTCCTGCCCCGGCTCAGGGCCAAGAACAGATGG
AACAGCTGAATATGGGCCAAACAGGATATCTGTGGTAAGCAGTTCCTGCCCCGGCTCAGGGCCAAGAACA
GATGGTCCCCAGATGCGGTCCAGCCCTCAGCAGTTTCTAGAGAACCATCAGATGTTTCCAGGGTGCCCCA
AGGACCTGAAATGACCCTGTGCCTTATTTGAACTAACCAATCAGTTCGCTTCTCGCTTCTGTTCGCGCGC
TTCTGCTCCCCGAGCTCAATAAAAGAGCCCACAACCCCTCACTCGGCGCGCCAGTCCTCCGATTGACTGA
GTCGCCCGGGTACCCGTGTATCCAATAAACCCTCTTGCAGTTGCATCCGACTTGTGGTCTCGCTGTTCCT
TGGGAGGGTCTCCTCTGAGTGATTGACTACCCGTCAGCGGGGGTCTTTCATTTGGGGGCTCGTCCGGGAT
CGGGAGACCCCTGCCCAGGGACCACCGACCCACCACCGGGAGGTAAGCTGGCCAGCAACTTATCTGTGTC
TGTCCGATTGTCTAGTGTCTATGACTGATTTTATGCGCCTGCGTCGGTACTAGTTAGCTAACTAGCTCTG
TATCTGGCGGACCCGTGGTGGAACTGACGAGTTCGGAACACCCGGCCGCAACCCTGGGAGACGTCCCAGG
GACTTCGGGGGCCGTTTTTGTGGCCCGACCTGAGTCCAAAAATCCCGATCGTTTTGGACTCTTTGGTGCA
CCCCCCTTAGAGGAGGGATATGTGGTTCTGGTAGGAGACGAGAACCTAAAACAGTTCCCGCCTCCGTCTG
AATTTTTGCTTTCGGTTTGGGACCGAAGCCGCGCCGCGCGTCTTGTCTGCTGCAGCATCGTTCTGTGTTG
TCTCTGTCTGACTGTGTTTCTGTATTTGTCTGAAAATATGGGCCCGGGCCAGACTGTTACCACTCCCTTA
AGTTTGACCTTAGGTCACTGGAAAGATGTCGAGCGGATCGCTCACAACCAGTCGGTAGATGTCAAGAAGA
GACGTTGGGTTACCTTCTGCTCTGCAGAATGGCCAACCTTTAACGTCGGATGGCCGCGAGACGGCACCTT
TAACCGAGACCTCATCACCCAGGTTAAGATCAAGGTCTTTTCACCTGGCCCGCATGGACACCCAGACCAG
GTCCCCTACATCGTGACCTGGGAAGCCTTGGCTTTTGACCCCCCTCCCTGGGTCAAGCCCTTTGTACACC
CTAAGCCTCCGCCTCCTCTTCCTCCATCCGCCCCGTCTCTCCCCCTTGAACCTCCTCGTTCGACCCCGCC
TCGATCCTCCCTTTATCCAGCCCTCACTCCTTCTCTAGGCGCCCCCATATGGCCATATGAGATCTTATAT
GGGGCACCCCCGCCCCTTGTAAACTTCCCTGACCCTGACATGACAAGAGTTACTAACAGCCCCTCTCTCC
AAGCTCACTTACAGGCTCTCTACTTAGTCCAGCACGAAGTCTGGAGACCTCTGGCGGCAGCCTACCAAGA
ACAACTGGACCGACCGGTGGTACCTCACCCTTACCGAGTCGGCGACACAGTGTGGGTCCGCCGACACCAG
ACTAAGAACCTAGAACCTCGCTGGAAAGGACCTTACACAGTCCTGCTGACCACCCCCACCGCCCTCAAAG
TAGACGGCATCGCAGCTTGGATACACGCCGCCCACGTGAAGGCTGCCGACCCCGGGGGTGGACCATCCTC
TAGACTGCCGGATCTAAGTAAGTAGGATCCATGGTGAGCAAGGGCGAGGAGCTGTTCACCGGGGTGGTGC
CCATCCTGGTCGAGCTGGACGGCGACGTAAACGGCCACAAGTTCAGCGTGTCCGGCGAGGGCGAGGGCGA
TGCCACCTACGGCAAGCTGACCCTGAAGTTCATCTGCACCACCGGCAAGCTGCCCGTGCCCTGGCCCACC
CTCGTGACCACCTTCGGCTACGGCCTGCAGTGCTTCGCCCGCTACCCCGACCACATGAAGCAGCACGACT
TCTTCAAGTCCGCCATGCCCGAAGGCTACGTCCAGGAGCGCACCATCTTCTTCAAGGACGACGGCAACTA
CAAGACCCGCGCCGAGGTGAAGTTCGAGGGCGACACCCTGGTGAACCGCATCGAGCTGAAGGGCATCGAC
TTCAAGGAGGACGGCAACATCCTGGGGCACAAGCTGGAGTACAACTACAACAGCCACAACGTCTATATCA
TGGCCGACAAGCAGAAGAACGGCATCAAGGTGAACTTCAAGATCCGCCACAACATCGAGGACGGCAGCGT
GCAGCTCGCCGACCACTACCAGCAGAACACCCCCATCGGCGACGGCCCCGTGCTGCTGCCCGACAACCAC
TACCTGAGCTACCAGTCCGCCCTGAGCAAAGACCCCAACGAGAAGCGCGATCACATGGTCCTGCTGGAGT
TCGTGACCGCCGCCGGGATCACTCTCGGCATGGACGAGCTGTACAAGTCCGGACTCAGATCTCGAGCTCA
AGCTTTGATAGTGTTTGTCAGGTTCAACTCCAGCCATGGTTTCCCAGTGGAGGTCGATTCTGACACCAGC
ATCTTCCAGCTCAAGGAGGTGGTTGCTAAGCGACAGGGGGTTCCGGCTGACCAGTTGCGTGTGATTTTCG
CAGGGAAGGAGCTGAGGAATGACTGGACTGTGCAGAATTGTGACCTGGATCAGCAGAGCATTGTTCACAT
TGTGCAGAGACCGTGGAGAAAAGGTCAAGAAATGAATGCAACTGGAGGCGACGACCCCAGAAACGCGGCG
GGAGGCTGTGAGCGGGAGCCCCAGAGCTTGACTCGGGTGGACCTCAGCAGCTCAGTCCTCCCAGGAGACT
CTGTGGGGCTGGCTGTCATTCTGCACACTGACAGCAGGAAGGACTCACCACCAGCTGGAAGTCCAGCAGG
TAGATCAATCTACAACAGCTTTTATGTGTATTGCAAAGGCCCCTGTCAAAGAGTGCAGCCGGGAAAACTC
AGGGTACAGTGCAGCACCTGCAGGCAGGCAACGCTCACCTTGACCCAGGGTCCATCTTGCTGGGATGATG
TTTTAATTCCAAACCGGATGAGTGGTGAATGCCAATCCCCACACTGCCCTGGGACTAGTGCAGAATTTTT
CTTTAAATGTGGAGCACACCCCACCTCTGACAAGGAAACATCAGTAGCTTTGCACCTGATCGCAACAAAT
AGTCGGAACATCACTTGCATTACGTGCACAGACGTCAGGAGCCCCGTCCTGGTTTTCCAGTGCAACTCCC
GCCACGTGATTTGCTTAGACTGTTTCCACTTATACTGTGTGACAAGACTCAATGATCGGCAGTTTGTCCA
CGACCCTCAGCTTGGCTACTCCCTGCCTTGTGTGGCTGGCTGTCCCAACTCCTTGATTAAAGAGCTCCAT
CACTTCAGGATTCTGGGAGAAGAGCAGTACAACCGGTACCAGCAGTATGGTGCAGAGGAGTGTGTCCTGC
AGATGGGGGGCGTGTTATGCCCCCGCCCTGGCTGTGGAGCGGGGCTGCTGCCGGAGCCTGACCAGAGGAA
AGTCACCTGCGAAGGGGGCAATGGCCTGGGCTGTGGGTTTGCCTTCTGCCGGGAATGTAAAGAAGCGTAC
CATGAAGGGGAGTGCAGTGCCGTATTTGAAGCCTCAGGAACAACTACTCAGGCCTACAGAGTCGATGAAA
GAGCCGCCGAGCAGGCTCGTTGGGAAGCAGCCTCCAAAGAAACCATCAAGAAAACCACCAAGCCCTGTCC
CCGCTGCCATGTACCAGTGGAAAAAAATGGAGGCTGCATGCACATGAAGTGTCCGCAGCCCCAGTGCAGG
CTCGAGTGGTGCTGGAACTGTGGCTGCGAGTGGAACCGCGTCTGCATGGGGGACCACTGGTTCGACGTGT
AGGAATTCCTGCAGGCCTCGAGGGCCGGCGCGCCGCGGCCGCTACGTAAATTCNNNNCCCCCCCCCCCTC
TCCCTCCCCCSCCCCTAACGTTACTGGCCGAAGCCGCTTGGAATAAGGCCGGTGTGCGTTTGTCTATATG
TTATTTTCCACCATATTGCCGTCTTTTGGCAATGTGAGGGCCCGGAAACCTGGCCCTGTCTTCTTGACGA
GCATTCCTAGGGGTCTTTCCCCTCTCGCCAAAGGAATGCAAGGTCTGTTGAATGTCGTGAAGGAAGCAGT
TCCTCTGGAAGCTTCTTGAAGACAAACAACGTCTGTAGCGACCCTTTGCAGGCAGCGGAACCCCCCACCT
GGCGACAGGTGCCTCTGCGGCCAAAAGCCACGTGTATAAGATACACCTGCAAAGGCGGCACAACCCCAGT
GCCACGTTGTGAGTTGGATAGTTGTGGAAAGAGTCAAATGGCTCTCCTCAAGCGTATTCAACAAGGGGCT
GAAGGATGCCCAGAAGGTACCCCATTGTATGGGATCTGATCTGGGGCCTCGGTGCACATGCTTTACATGT
GTTTAGTCGAGGTTAAAAAAACGTCTAGGCCCCCCGAACCACGGGGACGTGGTTTTCCTTTGAAAAACAC
GATGATAATATGGCCACAACCATGGCCAAGTTGACCAGTGCCGTTCCGGTGCTCACCGCGCGCGACGTCG
CCGGAGCGGTCGAGTTCTGGACCGACCGGCTCGGGTTCTCCCGGGACTTCGTGGAGGACGACTTCGCCGG
TGTGGTCCGGGACGACGTGACCCTGTTCATCAGCGCGGTCCAGGACCAGGTGGTGCCGGACAACACCCTG
GCCTGGGTGTGGGTGCGCGGCCTGGACGAGCTGTACGCCGAGTGGTCGGAGGTCGTGTCCACGAACTTCC
GGGACGCCTCCGGGCCGGCCATGACCGAGATCGGCGAGCAGCCGTGGGGGCGGGAGTTCGCCCTGCGCGA
CCCGGCCGGCAACTGCGTGCACTTCGTGGCCGAGGAGCAGGACTGACCGACGCCGACCAACACCGCCGGT
CCGACGCGGCCCGACGGGTCCGAGGGGGGTCGACGATAAAATAAAAGATTTTATTTAGTCTCCAGAAAAA
GGGGGGAATGAAAGACCCCACCTGTAGGTTTGGCAAGCTAGCTTAAGTAACGCCATTTTGCAAGGCATGG
AAAAATACATAACTGAGAATAGAGAAGTTCAGATCAAGGTCAGGAACAGATGGAACAGCTGAATATGGGC
CAAACAGGATATCTGTGGTAAGCAGTTCCTGCCCCGGCTCAGGGCCAAGAACAGATGGAACAGCTGAATA
TGGGCCAAACAGGATATCTGTGGTAAGCAGTTCCTGCCCCGGCTCAGGGCCAAGAACAGATGGTCCCCAG
ATGCGGTCCAGCCCTCAGCAGTTTCTAGAGAACCATCAGATGTTTCCAGGGTGCCCCAAGGACCTGAAAT
GACCCTGTGCCTTATTTGAACTAACCAATCAGTTCGCTTCTCGCTTCTGTTCGCGCGCTTCTGCTCCCCG
AGCTCAATAAAAGAGCCCACAACCCCTCACTCGGGGCGCCAGTCCTCCGATTGACTGAGTCGCCCGGGTA
CCCGTGTATCCAATAAACCCTCTTGCAGTTGCATCCGACTTGTGGTCTCGCTGTTCCTTGGGAGGGTCTC
CTCTGAGTGATTGACTACCCGTCAGCGGGGGTCTTTCACATGCAGCATGTATCAAAATTAGCATCGCAGG
ATGCTGCTGGCTACCCTGTGGAACACCTACATCTGTATTAACGAAGCGCTGGCATTGACCCTGAGTGATT
TTTCTCTGGTCCCGCCGCATCCATACCGCCAGTTGTTTACCCTCACAACGTTCCAGTAACCGGGCATGTT
CATCATCAGTAACCCGTATCGTGAGCATCCTCTCTCGTTTCATCGGTATCATTACCCCCATGAACAGAAA
TCCCCCTTACACGGAGGCATCAGTGACCAAACAGGAAAAAACCGCCCTTAACATGGCCCGCTTTATCAGA
AGCCAGACATTAACGCTTCTGGAGAAACTCAACGAGCTGGACGCGGATGAACAGGCAGACATCTGTGAAT
CGCTTCACGACCACGCTGATGAGCTTTACCGCAGCTGCCTCGCGCGTTTCGGTGATGACGGTGAAAACCT
CTGACACATGCAGCTCCCGGAGACGGTCACAGCTTGTCTGTAAGCGGATGCCGGGAGCAGACAAGCCCGT
CAGGGCGCGTCAGCGGGTGTTGGCGGGTGTCGGGGCGCAGCCATGACCCAGTCACGTAGCGATAGCGGAG
TGTATACTGGCTTAACTATGCGGCATCAGAGCAGATTGTACTGAGAGTGCACCATATGCGGTGTGAAATA
CCGCACAGATGCGTAAGGAGAAAATACCGCATCAGGCGCTCTTCCGCTTCCTCGCTCACTGACTCGCTGC
GCTCGGTCGTTCGGCTGCGGCGAGCGGTATCAGCTCACTCAAAGGCGGTAATACGGTTATCCACAGAATC
AGGGGATAACGCAGGAAAGAACATGTGAGCAAAAGGCCAGCAAAAGGCCAGGAACCGTAAAAAGGCCGCG
TTGCTGGCGTTTTTCCATAGGCTCCGCCCCCCTGACGAGCATCACAAAAATCGACGCTCAAGTCAGAGGT
GGCGAAACCCGACAGGACTATAAAGATACCAGGCGTTTCCCCCTGGAAGCTCCCTCGTGCGCTCTCCTGT
TCCGACCCTGCCGCTTACCGGATACCTGTCCGCCTTTCTCCCTTCGGGAAGCGTGGCGCTTTCTCATAGC
TCACGCTGTAGGTATCTCAGTTCGGTGTAGGTCGTTCGCTCCAAGCTGGGCTGTGTGCACGAACCCCCCG
TTCAGCCCGACCGCTGCGCCTTATCCGGTAACTATCGTCTTGAGTCCAACCCGGTAAGACACGACTTATC
GCCACTGGCAGCAGCCACTGGTAACAGGATTAGCAGAGCGAGGTATGTAGGCGGTGCTACAGAGTTCTTG
AAGTGGTGGCCTAACTACGGCTACACTAGAAGGACAGTATTTGGTATCTGCGCTCTGCTGAAGCCAGTTA
CCTTCGGAAAAAGAGTTGGTAGCTCTTGATCCGGCAAACAAACCACCGCTGGTAGCGGTGGTTTTTTTGT
TTGCAAGCAGCAGATTACGCGCAGAAAAAAAGGATCTCAAGAAGATCCTTTGATCTTTTCTACGGGGTCT
GACGCTCAGTGGAACGAAAACTCACGTTAAGGGATTTTGGTCATGAGATTATCAAAAAGGATCTTCACCT
AGATCCTTTTGCGGCCGAATTAGATCCAGACATGATAAGATACATTGATGAGTTTGGACAAACCACAACT
AGAATGCAGTGAAAAAAATGCTTTATTTGTGAAATTTGTGATGCTATTGCTTTATTTGTAACCATTATAA
GCTGCAATAAACAAGTTAACAACAACAATTGCATTCATTTTATGTTTCAGGTTCAGGGGGAGGTGTGGGA
GGTTTTTTAAAGCAAGTAAAACCTCTACAAATGTGGTATGGCTGATTATGATCCTCTAGAGTCGGTGGGC
CTCGGGGGCGGGTGCGGGGTCGGCGGGGCCGCCCCGGGTGGCTTCGGTCGGAGCCATGGGGTCGTGCGCT
CCTTTCGGTCGGGCGCTGCGGGTCGTGGGGCGGGCGTCAGGCACCGGGCTTGCGGGTCATGCACCAGGTG
CGCGGTCCTTCGGGCACCTCGACGTCGGCGGTGACGGTGAAGCCGAGCCGCTCGTAGAAGGGGAGGTTGC
GGGGCGCGGAGGTCTCCAGGAAGGCGGGCACCCCGGCGCGCTCGGCCGCCTCCACTCCGGGGAGCACGAC
GGCGCTGCCCAGACCCTTGCCCTGGTGGTCGGGCGAGACGCCGACGGTGGCCAGGAACCACGCGGGCTCC
TTGGGCCGGTGCGGCGCCAGGAGGCCTTCCATCTGTTGCTGCGCGGCCAGCCGGGAACCGCTCAACTCGG
CCATGCGCGGGCCGATCTCGGCGAACACCGCCCCCGCTTCGACGCTCTCCGGCGTGGTCCAGACCGCCAC
CGCGGCGCCGTCGTCCGCGACCCACACCTTGCCGATGTCGAGCCCGACGCGCGTGAGGAAGAGTTCTTGC
AGCTCGGTGACCCGCTCGATGTGGCGGTCCGGGTCGACGGTGTGGCGCGTGGCGGGGTAGTCGGCGAACG
CGGCGGCGAGGGTGCGTACGGCCCGGGGGACGTCGTCGCGGGTGGCGAGGCGCACCGTGGGCTTGTACTC
GGTCATGGAAGGTCGTCTCCTTGTGAGGGGTCAGGGGCGTGGGTCAGGGGATGGTGGCGGCACCGGTCGT
GGCGGCCGACCTGCAGGTCGAAAGGCCCGGAGATGAGGAAGAGGAGAACAGCGCGGCAGACGTGCGCTTT
TGAAGCGTGCAGAATGCCGGGCCTCCGGAGGACCTTCGGGCGCCCGCCCCGCCCCTGAGCCCGCCCCTGA
GCCCGCCCCCGGACCCACCCCTTCCCAGCCTCTGAGCCCAGAAAGCGAAGGAGCAAAGCTGCTATTGGCC
GCTGCCCCAAAGGCCTACCCGCTTCCATTGCTCAGCGGTGCTGTCCATCTGCACGAGACTAGTGAGACGT
GCTACTTCCATTTGTCACGTCCTGCACGACGCGAGCTGCGGGGCGGGGGGGAACTTCCTGACTAGGGGAG
GAGTAGAAGGTGGCGCGAAGGGGCCACCAAAGAACGGAGCCGGTTGGCGCCTACCGGTGGATGTGGAATG
TGTGCGAGGCCAGAGGCCACTTGTGTAGCGCCAAGTGCCCAGCGGGGCTGCTAAAGCGCATGCTCCAGAC
TGCCTTGGGAAAAGCGCCTCCCCTACCCGGTAGAATTAATTCTCATGTTTGACAGCTTATCATCGATAAG
CTGATCCTCACAGGCCGCACCCAGCTTTTCTTCCGTTGCCCCAGTAGCATCTCTGTCTGGTGACCTTGAA
GAGGAAGAGGAGGGGTCCCGAGAATCCCCATCCCTACCGTCCAGCAAAAAGGGGGACGAGGAATTTGAGG
CCTGGCTTGAGGCTCAGGACGCAAATCTTGAGGATGTTCAGCGGGAGTTTTCCGGGCTGCGAGTAATTGG
TGATGAGGACGAGGATGGTTCGGAGGATGGGGAATTTTCAGACCTGGATCTGTCTGACAGCGACCATGAA
GGGGATGAGGGTGGGGGGGCTGTTGGAGGGGGCAGGAGTCTGCACTCCCTGTATTCACTGAGCGTCGTCT
AATAAAGATGTCTATTGATCTCTTTTAGTGTGAATCATGTCTGACGAGGGGCCAGGTACAGGACCTGGAA
ATGGCCTAGGAGAGAAGGGAGACACATCTGGACCAGAAGGCTCCGGCGGCAGTGGACCTCAAAGAAGAGG
GGGTGATAACCATGGACGAGGACGGGGAAGAGGACGAGGACGAGGAGGCGGAAGACCAGGAGCCCCGGGC
GGCTCAGGATCAGGGCCAAGACATAGAGATGGTGTCCGGAGACCCCAAAAACGTCCAAGTTGCATTGGCT
GCAAAGGGACCCACGGTGGAACAGGAGCAGGAGCAGGAGCRGGAGGGGCAGGAGCAGGAGGNGGNNCAGG
AGCAGGAGGAGGGGCAGGAGNNNCAGGAGGGNNGSAGGAGNCAGGAGGAGGGGCAGGAGCAGGAGGGGCA
GGAGCAGGAGGTGGAGGCCGGGGTCGAGGAGGCAGTGGAGGCCGGGGTCGAGGAGGTAGTGGAGGCCGGG
GTCGAGGAGGTAGTGGAGGCCGCCGGGGTAGAGGACGTGAAAGAGCCAGGGGGGGAAGTCGTGAAAGAGC
CAGGGGGAGAGGTCGTGGACGTGGAGAAAAGAGGCCCAGGAGTCCCAGTAGTCAGTCATCATCATCCGGG
TCTCCACCGCGCAGGCCCCCTCCAGGTAGAAGGCCATTTTTCCACCCTGTAGGGGAAGCCGATTATTTTG
AATACCACCAAGAAGGTGGCCCAGATGGTGAGCCTGACGTGCCCCCGGGAGCGATAGAGCAGGGCCCCGC
AGATGACCCAGGAGAAGGCCCAAGCACTGGACCCCGGGGTCAGGGTGATGGAGGCAGGCGCAAAAAAGGA
GGGTGGTTTGGAAAGCATCGTGGTCAAGGAGGTTCCAACCCGAAATTTGAGAACATTGCAGAAGGTTTAA
GAGCTCTCCTGGCTAGGAGTCACGTAGAAAGGACTACCGACGAAGGAACTTGGGTCGCCGGTGTGTTCGT
ATATGGAGGTAGTAAGACCTCCCTTTACAACCTAAGGCGAGGAACTGCCCTTGCTATTCCACAATGTCGT
CTTACACCATTGAGTCGTCTCCCCTTTGGAATGGCCCCTGGACCCGGCCCACAACCTGGCCCGCTAAGGG
AGTCCATTGTCTGTTATTTCATGGTCTTTTTACAAACTCATATATTTGCTGAGGTTTTGAAGGATGCGAT
TAAGGACCTTGTTATGACAAAGCCCGCTCCTACCTGCAATATCAGGGTGACTGTGTGCAGCTTTGACGAT
GGAGTAGATTTGCCTCCCTGGTTTCCACCTATGGTGGAAGGGGCTGCCGCGGAGGGTGATGACGGAGATG
ACGGAGATGAAGGAGGTGATGGAGATGAGGGTGAGGAAGGGCAGGAGTGATGTAACTTGTTAGGAGACGC
CCTCAATCGTATTAAAAGCCGTGTATTCCCCCGCACTAAAGAATAAATCCCCAGTAGACATCATGCGTGC
TGTTGGTGTATTTCTGGCCATCTGTCTTGTCACCATTTTCGTCCTCCCAACATGGGGCAATTGGGCATAC
CCATGTTGTCACGTCACTCAGCTCCGCGCTCAACACCTTCTCGCGTTGGAAAACATTAGCGACATTTACC
TGGTGAGCAATCAGACATGCGACGGCTTTAGCCTGGCCTCCTTAAATTCACCTAAGAATGGGAGCAACCA
GCAGGAAAAGGACAAGCAGCGAAAATTCACGCCCCCTTGGGAGGTGGCGGCATATGCAAAGGATAGCACT
CCCACTCTACTACTGGGTATCATATGCTGACTGTATATGCATGAGGATAGCATATGCTACCCGGATACAG
ATTAGGATAGCATATACTACCCAGATATAGATTAGGATAGCATATGCTACCCAGATATAGATTAGGATAG
CCTATGCTACCCAGATATAAATTAGGATAGCATATACTACCCAGATATAGATTAGGATAGCATATGCTAC
CCGGATACAGATTAGGATAGCATATACTACCCAGATATAGATTAGGATAGCATATGCTACCCAGATATAG
ATTAGGATAGCCTATGCTACCCAGATATAAATTAGGATAGCATATACTACCCAGATATAGATTAGGATAG
CATATGCTACCCAGATATAGATTAGGATAGCCTATGCTACCCAGATATAGATTAGGATAGCATATGCTAT
CCAGATATTTGGGTAGTATATGCTACCCATGGCAACATTAGCCCACCGTGCTCTCAGCGACCTCGTGAAT
ATGAGGACCAACAACCCTGTGCTTGGCGCTCAGGCGCAAGTGTGTGTAATTTGTCCTCCAGATCGCAGCA
ATCGCGCCCCTATCTTGGCCCGCCCACCTACTTATGCAGGTATTCCCCGGGGTGCCATTAGTGGTTTTGT
GGGCAAGTGGTTTGACCGCAGTGGTTAGCGGGGTTACAATCAGCCAAGTTATTACACCCTTATTTTACAG
TCCAAAACCGCAGGGCGGCGTGTGGGGGCTGACGCGTGCCCCCACTCCACAATTTCAAAAAAAAGAGTGG
CCACTTGTCTTTGTTTATGGGCCCCATTGGCGTGGAGCCCCGTTTAATTTTCGGGGGTGTTAGAGACAAC
CAGTGGAGTCCGCTGCTGTCGGCGTCCACTCTCTTTCCCCTTGTTACAAATAGAGTGTAACAACATGGTT
CACCTGTCTTGGTCCCTGCCTGGGACACATCTTAATAACCCCAGTATCATATTGCACTAGGATTATGTGT
TGCCCATAGCCATAAATTCGTGTGAGATGGACATCCAGTCTTTACGGCTTGTCCCCACCCCATGGATTTC
TATTGTTAAAGATATTCAGAATGTTTCATTCCTACACTAGTATTTATTGCCCAAGGGGTTTGTGAGGGTT
ATATTGGTGTCATAGCACAATGCCACCACTGAACCCCCCGTCCAAATTTTATTCTGGGGGCGTCACCTGA
AACCTTGTTTTCGAGCACCTCACATACACCTTACTGTTCACAACTCAGCAGTTATTCTATTAGCTAAACG
AAGGAGAATGAAGAAGCAGGCGAAGATTCAGGAGAGTTCACTGCCCGCTCCTTGATCTTCAGCCACTGCC
CTTGTGACTAAAATGGTTCACTACCCTCGTGGAATCCTGACCCCATGTAAATAAAACCGTGACAGCTCAT
GGGGTGGGAGATATCGCTGTTCCTTAGGACCCTTTTACTAACCCTAATTCGATAGCATATGCTTCCCGTT
GGGTAACATATGCTATTGAATTAGGGTTAGTCTGGATAGTATATACTACTACCCGGGAAGCATATGCTAC
CCGTTTAGGGTTAACAAGGGGGCCTTATAAACACTATTGCTAATGCCCTCTTGAGGGTCCGCTTATCGGT
AGCTACACAGGCCCCTCTGATTGACGTTGGTGTAGCCTCCCGTAGTCTTCCTGGGCCCCTGGGAGGTACA
TGTCCCCCAGCATTGGTGTAAGAGCTTCAGCCAAGAGTTACACATAAAGGCAATGTTGTGTTGCAGTCCA
CAGACTGCAAAGTCTGCTCCAGGATGAAAGCCACTCAGTGTTGGCAAATGTGCACATCCATTTATAAGGA
TGTCAACTACAGTCAGAGAACCCCTTTGTGTTTGGTCCCCCCCCGTGTCACATGTGGAACAGGGCCCAGT
TGGCAAGTTGTACCAACCAACTGAAGGGATTACATGCACTGCCCCGCGAAGAAGGGGCAGAGATGTCGTA
GTCAGGTTTAGTTCGTCCGGGGCGGGGATCTGGCCGCAAATCAATCTAAAGTATATATGAGTAAACTTGG
TCTGACAGTTACCAATGCTTAATCAGTGAGGCACCTATCTCAGCGATCTGTCTATTTCGTTCATCCATAG
TTGCCTGACTCCCCGTCGTGTAGATAACTACGATACGGGAGGGCTTACCATCTGGCCCCAGTGCTGCAAT
GATACCGCGAGACCCACGCTCACCGGCTCCAGATTTATCAGCAATAAACCAGCCAGCCGGAAGGGCCGAG
CGCAGAAGTGGTCCTGCAACTTTATCCGCCTCCATCCAGTCTATTAATTGTTGCCGGGAAGCTAGAGTAA
GTAGTTCGCCAGTTAATAGTTTGCGCAACGTTGTTGCCATTGCTACAGGCATCGTGGTGTCACGCTCGTC
GTTTGGTATGGCTTCATTCAGCTCCGGTTCCCAACGATCAAGGCGAGTTACATGATCCCCCATGTTGTGC
AAAAAAGCGGTTAGCTCCTTCGGTCCTCCGATCGTTGTCAGAAGTAAGTTGGCCGCAGTGTTATCACTCA
TGGTTATGGCAGCACTGCATAATTCTCTTACTGTCATGCCATCCGTAAGATGCTTTTCTGTGACTGGTGA
GTACTCAACCAAGTCATTCTGAGAATAGTGTATGCGGCGACCGAGTTGCTCTTGCCCGGCGTCAATACGG
GATAATACCGCGCCACATAGCAGAACTTTAAAAGTGCTCATCATTGGAAAACGTTCTTCGGGGCGAAAAC
TCTCAAGGATCTTACCGCTGTTGAGATCCAGTTCGATGTAACCCACTCGTGCACCCAACTGATCTTCAGC
ATCTTTTACTTTCACCAGCGTTTCTGGGTGAGCAAAAACAGGAAGGCAAAATGCCGCAAAAAAGGGAATA
AGGGCGACACGGAAATGTTGAATACTCATACTCTTCCTTTTTCAATATTATTGAAGCATTTATCAGGGTT
ATTGTCTCATGAGCGGATACATATTTGAATGTATTTAGAAAAATAAACAAATAGGGGTTCCGCGCACATT
TCCCCGAAAAGTGCCACCAGCTTTGCTCTTAGGAGTTTCCTAATACATCCCAAACTCAAATATATAAAGC
ATTTGACTTGTTCTATGCCCTAGGGGGCGGGGGGAAGCTAAGCCAGCTTTTTTTAACATTTAAAATGTTA
ATTCCATTTTAAATGCACAGATGTTTTTATTTCATAAGGGTTTCAATGTGCATGAATGCTGCAATATTCC
TGTTACCAAAGCTAGTATAAATAAAAATAGATAAACGTGGAAATTACTTAGAGTTTCTGTCATTAACGTT
TCCTTCCTCAGTTGACAACATAAATGCGCTGCTGAGAAGCCAGTTTGCATCTGTCAGGATCAATTTCCCA
TTATGCCAGTCATATTAATTACTAGTCAATTAGTTGATTTTTATTTTTGACATATACATGTGAAAGACCC
CACCTGTAGGTTTGGCAAGCTAGCTTAAGTAACGCCATTTTGCAAGGCATGGAAAAATACATAACTGAGA
ATAGAAAAGTTCAGATCAAGGTCAGGAACAGATGGAACAG
Features (pLannotate 1.2.2; 28 found; start..end, strand, type, name):
    535..892     +  misc_feature   MMLV Ψ: packaging signal of Moloney murine leukemia virus (MMLV)
    957..1373    +  CDS            gag (truncated): truncated Moloney murine leukemia virus (MMLV) gag gene lacking the start codon
   1383..1757    +  misc_feature   pol region: Moloney murine leukemia virus (MMLV) pol region containing the splice acceptor site
   1781..2497    +  CDS            EYFP: EYFP is a basic (constitutively fluorescent) green/yellow fluorescent protein published in 1996, derived from Aequorea victoria. It is reported to be a very rapidly-maturing weak dimer with high acid sensitivity.
   2498..2525    +  misc_feature   MCS (fragment): multiple cloning site
   2525..3919    +  CDS            PRKN: PRKN_HUMAN - Also known as PARK2. Experimental evidence at protein level: Swiss-Prot protein existence level 1. Functions within a multiprotein E3 ubiquitin ligase complex, catalyzing the covalent attachment of ubiquitin moieties onto substrate proteins (PubMed:10888878, PubMed:10973942, PubMed:11431533, PubMed:12150907, PubMed:12628165, PubMed:15105460, PubMed:16135753, PubMed:21376232, PubMed:21532592, PubMed:23754282, PubMed:23620051, PubMed:24660806, PubMed:24751536, PubMed:32047033, PubMed:29311685, PubMed:22396657). Substrates include SYT11 and VDAC1 (PubMed:32047033, PubMed:29311685). O
   4096..4558    +  misc_feature   IRES: internal ribosome entry site (IRES) of the encephalomyocarditis virus (EMCV)
   4572..4946    +  CDS            BleoR: antibiotic-binding protein; Sh ble from Streptoalloteichus hindustanus; confers resistance to bleomycin, phleomycin, and Zeocin™
   5047..5168    +  LTR            3' LTR (ΔU3) (fragment): self-inactivating 3' long terminal repeat (LTR) from Moloney murine leukemia virus
   5169..5638    +  LTR            LTR: long terminal repeat from Moloney murine leukemia virus
   5752..5862    -  CDS            mbeC (fragment): MBEC_ECOLX - Experimental evidence at protein level: Swiss-Prot protein existence level 1. Required for efficient mobilization of ColE1 plasmid and is thus essential to promote the specific transfer of the plasmid during conjugation. Probably functions by inducing DNA bending, helping the MbeA relaxase to melt the DNA around the nic site and cleave the phosphodiester bond. Binds specifically double-stranded DNA (dsDNA) containing the ColE1 oriT but does not recognize the inverted repeat (IR). From Escherichia coli.
   5903..6094    +  CDS            rop: Rop protein, which maintains plasmids at low copy number; rop
   6196..6336    +  misc_feature   bom: basis of mobility region from pBR322
   6522..7110    -  rep_origin     ori: high-copy-number ColE1/pMB1/pBR322/pUC origin of replication
   7233..7367    -  polyA_signal   SV40 poly(A) signal: SV40 polyadenylation signal
   7390..7473    -  CDS            large T antigen (fragment): large T antigen from SV40 (simian virus 40)
   7482..7547    -  CDS            dmpM (fragment): DMPM_STRAD - Protein inferred from homology: Swiss-Prot protein existence level 3. From Streptomyces alboniger.
   7597..8196    -  CDS            PuroR: puromycin N-acetyltransferase; pac from Streptomyces alboniger; confers resistance to puromycin
   8279..8778    -  promoter       PGK promoter: mouse phosphoglycerate kinase 1 promoter
   8799..8822    +  promoter       tet promoter (fragment): E. coli promoter for tetracycline efflux protein gene
   8825..9169    +  CDS            BRRF2_EBVB9 (fragment): Protein inferred from homology: Swiss-Prot protein existence level 3. From Epstein-Barr virus (strain B95-8) (HHV-4) (Human herpesvirus 4).
   9207..9540    +  CDS            EBNA1 (fragment): Epstein-Barr nuclear antigen 1, also known as EBNA-1 crucial for latent viral infection, and for episomal amplification of vectors containing the oriP origin (Okita et al., 2013)
   9562..10550   +  CDS            EBNA1 (fragment): Epstein-Barr nuclear antigen 1, also known as EBNA-1 crucial for latent viral infection, and for episomal amplification of vectors containing the oriP origin (Okita et al., 2013)
  10633..10851   +  CDS            gL (fragment): GL_EBVB9 - Experimental evidence at protein level: Swiss-Prot protein existence level 1. The heterodimer glycoprotein H-glycoprotein L is required for the fusion of viral and plasma membranes leading to virus entry into the host cell. Acts as a functional inhibitor of gH and maintains gH in an inhibited form. Upon binding to host integrins, gL dissociates from gH leading to activation of the viral fusion glycoproteins gB and gH. Fusion of EBV with B-lymphocytes requires the additional receptor- binding protein gp42, which forms a complex with gH/gL. The heterodimer gH/gL targets also host EPHA
  10964..12465   +  rep_origin     oriP (fragment): Epstein-Barr virus oriP replication origin (Yates et al., 2000)
  12959..13819   -  CDS            AmpR: β-lactamase; bla; confers resistance to ampicillin, carbenicillin, and related antibiotics
  13820..13924   -  promoter       AmpR promoter: bla
  14341..472     +  LTR            LTR (across the origin): long terminal repeat from Moloney murine leukemia virus
