[The description below was written by a language model from this plasmid's Addgene catalogue record and pLannotate feature annotations shown in this document.]
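Description:
YFP-Parkin-IRES-zeo is a Moloney murine leukemia virus (MMLV)-based retroviral expression plasmid built on the LZRS backbone, catalogued as a mammalian expression vector and about 14.5 kb in the sequenced record. It is propagated in E. coli through a ColE1/pMB1-type origin (with adjacent rop and bom elements) and selected with ampicillin via the bla gene.

The retroviral cassette is bounded by MMLV long terminal repeats and includes the Ψ packaging signal, a truncated gag segment lacking its start codon and a pol region carrying the splice acceptor, which together allow the transcript to be packaged into virions. No separate internal promoter is annotated upstream of the payload, so expression presumably comes from the 5′ LTR. The payload is human Parkin (PRKN/PARK2), an E3 ubiquitin ligase, fused at its N terminus to EYFP through a short multiple-cloning-site remnant. An EMCV IRES follows and drives translation of the Sh ble gene from the same transcript, linking Zeocin resistance to expression of the fluorescent fusion.

Outside the LTRs, the backbone carries Epstein-Barr virus EBNA1 (annotated as fragments, and the depositor notes possible ambiguous bases in this GC-rich region) and oriP, which permit episomal maintenance of the plasmid in suitable cells. It also carries a PGK promoter-driven puromycin resistance gene with an SV40 polyadenylation signal. In LZRS vectors these elements typically serve to maintain and select the plasmid in packaging cells. The stated purpose is expression of eYFP-tagged human Parkin. The associated publication concerns mitochondrial depletion by mitophagy, consistent with use of the construct to generate stable Parkin-expressing cell lines.
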