Addgene plasmid #61728: YFP-Parkin-IRES-zeo
Purpose: Expression of human Parkin fused to eYFP
Depositing lab: Douglas Green & Stephen Tait. Depositing organization: University of Glasgow. Publication: Widespread mitochondrial depletion via mitophagy does not compromise necroptosis. Tait SW, Oberst A, Quarato G, Milasta S, Haller M, Wang R, Karvela M, Ichim G, Yatim N, Albert ML, Kidd G, Wakefield R, Frase S, Krautwald S, Linkermann A, Green DR. Cell Rep. 2013 Nov 27;5(4):878-85. doi: 10.1016/j.celrep.2013.10.034. Epub 2013 Nov 21. PubMed 24268776.
Backbone
  Vector backbone: LZRS
  Vector type: Mammalian Expression
  Selectable markers: Zeocin
Growth in bacteria
  Bacterial resistance: Ampicillin, 100 μg/mL
  Growth temperature: 30°C
  Growth strain: Stbl2
  Growth instructions: Slow growing. May need additional incubation time.
  Copy number: Unknown
Gene/Insert
  Gene/Insert name: Parkin (alt name: Park 2)
  Species: H. sapiens (human)
  GenBank ID: NM_004562
  Entrez Gene: PRKN (a.k.a. AR-JP, LPRS2, PARK2, PDJ)
  Tag / fusion protein: eYFP (N terminal on insert)
  Cloning method: Restriction Enzyme; 5′ cloning site BamHI (unknown if destroyed); 3′ cloning site EcoRI (unknown if destroyed)
  Sequencing primers: 5′ EGFP-C; 3′ pCDH-Rev
Terms and licenses: Academic/Nonprofit Terms; Industry Terms: Not Available to Industry
Depositor comments: Dr. Richard Youle provided YFP-Parkin (Addgene Plasmid 23955). Please note that the EBNA sequence may have ambiguous bases due to GC-rich regions.
How to cite: YFP-Parkin-IRES-zeo was a gift from Douglas Green & Stephen Tait (Addgene plasmid # 61728 ; http://n2t.net/addgene:61728 ; RRID:Addgene_61728)
