>Addgene plasmid #61728 | YFP-Parkin-IRES-zeo | addgene partial sequence | sequence record 109853 | EGFP-C 5'-CATGGTCCTGCTGGAGTTCGTG-3'
TCCGGACTCAGATCTCGAGCTCAAGCTTTGATAGTGTTTGTCAGGTTCAACTCCAGCCATGGTTTCCCAG
TGGAGGTCGATTCTGACACCAGCATCTTCCAGCTCAAGGAGGTGGTTGCTAAGCGACAGGGGGTTCCGGC
TGACCAGTTGCGTGTGATTTTCGCAGGGAAGGAGCTGAGGAATGACTGGACTGTGCAGAATTGTGACCTG
GATCAGCAGAGCATTGTTCACATTGTGCAGAGACCGTGGAGAAAAGGTCAAGAAATGAATGCAACTGGAG
GCGACGACCCCAGAAACGCGGCGGGAGGCTGTGAGCGGGAGCCCCAGAGCTTGACTCGGGTGGACCTCAG
CAGCTCAGTCCTCCCAGGAGACTCTGTGGGGCTGGCTGTCATTCTGCACACTGACAGCAGGAAGGACTCA
CCACCAGCTGGAAGTCCAGCAGGTAGATCAATCTACAACAGCTTTTATGTGTATTGCAAAGGCCCCTGTC
AAAGAGTGCAGCCGGGAAAACTCAGGGTACAGTGCAGCACCTGCAGGCAGGCAACGCTCACCTTGACCCA
GGGTCCATCTTGCTGGGATGATGTTTTAATTCCAAACCGGATGAGTGGTGAATGCCAATCCCCACACTGC
CCTGGGACTAGTGCAGAATTTTTCTTTAAATGTGGAGCACACCCCACCTCTGACAAGGAAACATCAGTAG
CTTTGCACCTGATCGCAACAAATAGTCGGAACATCACTTGCATTACGTGCACAGACGTCAGGAGCCCCGT
CCTGGTTTTCCAGTGCAACTCCCGCCACGTGATTTGCTTAGACTGTTTCCACTTATACTGTGTGACAAGA
CTCAATGATCGGCAGTTT
