>Addgene plasmid #61728 | YFP-Parkin-IRES-zeo | addgene partial sequence | sequence record 109854 | LZRS-F 5'-TGGATACACGCCGCCCACGTG-3'
ATCTAAGTAAGTAGGATCCATGGTGAGCAAGGGCGAGGAGCTGTTCACCGGGGTGGTGCCCATCCTGGTC
GAGCTGGACGGCGACGTAAACGGCCACAAGTTCAGCGTGTCCGGCGAGGGCGAGGGCGATGCCACCTACG
GCAAGCTGACCCTGAAGTTCATCTGCACCACCGGCAAGCTGCCCGTGCCCTGGCCCACCCTCGTGACCAC
CTTCGGCTACGGCCTGCAGTGCTTCGCCCGCTACCCCGACCACATGAAGCAGCACGACTTCTTCAAGTCC
GCCATGCCCGAAGGCTACGTCCAGGAGCGCACCATCTTCTTCAAGGACGACGGCAACTACAAGACCCGCG
CCGAGGTGAAGTTCGAGGGCGACACCCTGGTGAACCGCATCGAGCTGAAGGGCATCGACTTCAAGGAGGA
CGGCAACATCCTGGGGCACAAGCTGGAGTACAACTACAACAGCCACAACGTCTATATCATGGCCGACAAG
CAGAAGAACGGCATCAAGGTGAACTTCAAGATCCGCCACAACATCGAGGACGGCAGCGTGCAGCTCGCCG
ACCACTACCAGCAGAACACCCCCATCGGCGACGGCCCCGTGCTGCTGCCCGACAACCACTACCTGAGCTA
CCAGTCCGCCCTGAGCAAAGACCCCAACGAGAAGCGCGATCACATGGTCCTGCTGGAGTTCGTGACCGCC
GCCGGGATCACTCTCGGCATGGACGAGCTGTACAAGTCCGGACTCAGATCTCGAGCTCAAGCTTTGATAG
TGTTTGTCAGGTTCAACTCCAGCCATGGTTTCCCAGTGGAGGTCGATTCTGACACCAGCATCTTCCAGCT
CAAGGAGGTG
